Addgene plasmid #149042: pGBW-m4046306
Purpose: Yeast Expression plasmid for SARS-CoV-2 nsp2
Depositing lab: Ginkgo Bioworks & Benjie Chen. Depositing organization: Ginkgo Bioworks.
Backbone
  Vector backbone: AmpR; 2u URA3
  Backbone size w/o insert (bp): 4078
  Vector type: Yeast Expression
  Selectable markers: URA3
Growth in bacteria
  Bacterial resistance: Ampicillin, 100 μg/mL
  Growth temperature: 37°C
  Growth strain: DH5alpha
  Copy number: High Copy
Gene/Insert
  Gene/Insert name: SARS-CoV-2 nsp2
  Species: Severe acute respiratory syndrome coronavirus 2
  Insert size (bp): 1913
  Mutation: Saccharomyces cerevisiae recode 1
  Entrez Gene: ORF1ab (a.k.a. GU280_gp01)
  Promoter: pTEF1
  Tag / fusion protein: Cleavable thrombin;3xFLAG (C terminal on backbone)
  Cloning method: Unknown
Resource information
  A portion of this plasmid was derived from a plasmid made by: GinkgoBioworks
Depositor comments: NCBI Reference Sequence: YP_009725298.1. Created by gene synthesis with Not1 site. NGS used for QC was performed by Ginkgo and may not fully cover the entire plasmid.
How to cite: pGBW-m4046306 was a gift from Ginkgo Bioworks & Benjie Chen (Addgene plasmid # 149042 ; http://n2t.net/addgene:149042 ; RRID:Addgene_149042)
