[The description below was written by a language model from this plasmid's Addgene catalogue record and pLannotate feature annotations shown in this document.]
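Description:
pGBW-m4046306 is an episomal yeast expression plasmid for producing the SARS-CoV-2 non-structural protein nsp2 in Saccharomyces cerevisiae. It is a shuttle vector. In E. coli it replicates from a high-copy ColE1/pUC-type origin and is selected with ampicillin through the β-lactamase gene, which the annotation places downstream of a cat promoter. In yeast it is maintained by the 2μ origin and selected through the URA3 auxotrophic marker, which complements uracil auxotrophy and can be counterselected with 5-FOA. Short phage T3 and T7 early terminators and a tonB terminator flank the bacterial modules, presumably insulating them from read-through transcription. A short rop annotation lies next to AmpR, although the catalogue lists the plasmid as high copy.

The payload is a synthetic nsp2 coding sequence of about 1.9 kb, derived from the ORF1ab polyprotein and recoded for S. cerevisiae codon usage. It is driven by the constitutive TEF1 promoter and terminated by the CYC1 terminator. The automated annotation identifies this region only as a fragment of the replicase polyprotein 1a, and the nsp10 function text attached to that hit is a generic database note rather than a description of this insert. According to the catalogue, the backbone supplies a C-terminal thrombin-cleavable 3xFLAG tag, which would allow immunodetection or affinity purification followed by tag removal. The feature table detects only a short partial 3xFLAG match just downstream of the insert, possibly because the tag is also recoded. The depositor notes that the insert was made by gene synthesis and that sequencing QC may not cover the entire plasmid. The construct suits expression, purification or functional study of nsp2 in yeast.
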