Features (pLannotate 1.2.2; 14 found; start..end, strand, type, name):
     10..417     +  promoter       TEF1 promoter: S. cerevisiae TEF1; promoter for EF-1α
    434..2347    +  CDS            R1A_SARS2 (fragment): Experimental evidence at protein level: Swiss-Prot protein existence level 1. [Non-structural protein 10]: Plays a pivotal role in viral transcription by stimulating both nsp14 3'-5' exoribonuclease and nsp16 2'-O-methyltransferase activities. Therefore plays an essential role in viral mRNAs cap methylation. From Severe acute respiratory syndrome coronavirus 2 (2019-nCoV) (SARS-CoV-2).
   2365..2382    +  CDS            3xFLAG (fragment): three tandem FLAG® epitope tags, followed by an enterokinase cleavage site
   2460..2632    +  terminator     CYC1 terminator (fragment): S. cerevisiae CYC1; transcription terminator for CYC1
   2668..2844    +  promoter       URA3 promoter (fragment): S. cerevisiae URA3
   2845..3648    +  CDS            URA3: orotidine-5'-phosphate decarboxylase, required for uracil biosynthesis; S. cerevisiae URA3; yeast auxotrophic marker, counterselectable with 5-fluoroorotic acid (5-FOA)
   3731..4713    -  rep_origin     2μ ori: yeast 2μ plasmid origin of replication
   4791..4820    +  terminator     T3Te terminator: phage T3 early transcription terminator
   4842..5429    +  rep_origin     ori: high-copy-number ColE1/pMB1/pBR322/pUC origin of replication
   5441..5468    -  terminator     T7Te terminator: phage T7 early transcription terminator
   5492..5683    -  CDS            rop: Rop protein, which maintains plasmids at low copy number; rop
   5684..6544    -  CDS            AmpR: β-lactamase; bla; confers resistance to ampicillin, carbenicillin, and related antibiotics
   6545..6647    -  promoter       cat promoter: promoter of the E. coli cat gene encoding chloramphenicol acetyltransferase
   6648..6679    -  terminator     tonB terminator: bidirectional E. coli tonB-P14 transcription terminator
>Addgene plasmid #149042 | pGBW-m4046306 | addgene full sequence | sequence record 299928 | Addgene NGS Result
GCGGCCGCCCCACACACCATAGCTTCAAAATGTTTCTACTCCTTTTTTACTCTTCCAGATTTTCTCGGAC
TCCGCGCATCGCCGTACCACTTCAAAACACCCAAGCACAGCATACTAAATTTCCCCTCTTTCTTCCTCTA
GGGTGTCGTTAATTACCCGTACTAAAGGTTTGGAAAAGAAAAAAGAGACCGCCTCGTTTCTTTTTCTTCG
TCGAAAAAGGCAATAAAAATTTTTATCACGTTTCTTTTTCTTGAAAATTTTTTTTTTTGATTTTTTTCTC
TTTCGATGACCTCCCATTGATATTTAAGTTAATAAACGGTCTTCAATTTCTCAAGTTTCAGTTTCATTTT
TCTTGTTCTATTACAACTTTTTTTACTTCTTGCTCATTAGAAAGAAAGCATAGCAATCTAATCTAAGTTT
TAATTACAAAATGGCATACACGAGGTATGTAGACAATAACTTTTGCGGTCCTGATGGATACCCACTGGAA
TGTATCAAAGATTTGTTAGCTCGTGCCGGTAAGGCTAGCTGTACCCTTTCTGAGCAATTGGACTTCATAG
ACACTAAGAGAGGTGTTTACTGTTGTCGCGAACATGAACACGAAATTGCCTGGTATACCGAGAGATCAGA
AAAATCCTACGAATTACAGACTCCATTCGAAATTAAGTTGGCTAAGAAGTTTGATACATTCAACGGCGAA
TGCCCCAATTTCGTCTTTCCATTGAACTCTATCATTAAAACTATCCAACCGAGAGTCGAGAAGAAGAAAT
TGGATGGTTTTATGGGTAGAATTAGATCGGTGTACCCAGTTGCTTCCCCAAATGAATGTAACCAAATGTG
TCTATCTACTTTGATGAAGTGTGACCACTGTGGTGAAACCAGTTGGCAAACAGGCGACTTCGTTAAGGCT
ACATGTGAATTTTGCGGTACCGAGAACCTCACTAAGGAAGGTGCGACTACTTGTGGTTATTTACCTCAAA
ATGCAGTTGTCAAGATTTACTGTCCAGCTTGCCATAACTCTGAAGTTGGACCTGAACACAGCTTGGCTGA
ATACCACAACGAATCCGGTTTAAAGACCATCCTTCGAAAAGGTGGTCGTACCATAGCCTTCGGGGGTTGC
GTCTTCTCATATGTTGGTTGTCATAATAAGTGTGCCTATTGGGTTCCAAGAGCTTCTGCTAATATCGGAT
GTAACCACACGGGTGTGGTCGGTGAAGGCTCTGAGGGTTTGAACGATAACTTGTTGGAAATACTTCAGAA
GGAAAAGGTCAACATTAACATCGTTGGTGACTTTAAATTGAATGAAGAAATTGCTATTATCCTAGCGTCC
TTCTCGGCCTCAACTTCCGCTTTTGTAGAAACTGTTAAGGGTCTTGATTACAAAGCTTTCAAGCAAATCG
TAGAATCATGCGGTAATTTCAAGGTTACCAAGGGGAAAGCCAAAAAAGGTGCCTGGAACATTGGTGAACA
AAAGTCTATACTGAGTCCATTATATGCTTTCGCATCTGAAGCTGCTAGAGTCGTCAGATCTATTTTTTCC
AGAACTCTCGAAACCGCTCAAAATTCAGTGAGAGTTTTGCAAAAAGCAGCCATTACTATCTTGGACGGTA
TTTCCCAGTACTCTTTGAGGTTAATCGATGCTATGATGTTTACCTCCGACTTGGCTACTAATAACCTGGT
CGTCATGGCTTACATAACCGGTGGCGTTGTTCAATTGACATCTCAATGGCTAACTAATATATTCGGTACT
GTTTATGAAAAGCTCAAGCCAGTCTTGGATTGGTTGGAGGAAAAGTTCAAGGAGGGCGTTGAGTTTTTAC
GGGATGGTTGGGAAATCGTTAAGTTCATTTCTACATGTGCCTGTGAAATTGTCGGTGGTCAAATCGTGAC
CTGTGCTAAGGAAATTAAGGAGTCGGTTCAAACTTTCTTTAAGTTGGTGAACAAATTTTTAGCTCTCTGT
GCTGATTCGATTATCATCGGAGGAGCGAAATTGAAGGCACTGAACTTGGGTGAAACCTTCGTCACCCACT
CCAAAGGTCTGTACCGTAAATGTGTTAAATCAAGAGAAGAAACTGGTTTGCTAATGCCTTTGAAGGCCCC
GAAGGAAATTATCTTCTTGGAAGGTGAAACATTACCAACAGAGGTTTTAACGGAAGAGGTAGTTTTGAAG
ACGGGGGATTTGCAGCCGTTAGAACAACCAACCTCTGAAGCCGTGGAAGCTCCCCTAGTTGGAACGCCAG
TTTGCATTAACGGTCTGATGTTATTGGAAATCAAGGACACCGAAAAGTACTGTGCTCTCGCTCCAAACAT
GATGGTCACTAACAATACCTTCACTTTGAAGGGTGGTCTCGTGCCGAGAGGTTCTGATTATAAAGATCAT
GATGGTGATTATAAAGATCATGATATTGATTATAAAGATGATGATGATAAATAAACAGGCCCCTTTTCCT
TTGTCGATATCATGTAATTAGTTATGTCACGCTTACATTCACGCCCTCCTCCCACATCCGCTCTAACCGA
AAAGGAAGGAGTTAGACAACCTGAAGTCTAGGTCCCTATTTATTTTTTTTAATAGTTATGTTAGTATTAA
GAACGTTATTTATATTTCAAATTTTTCTTTTTTTTCTGTACAAAGCGGCCGCCGAACCACTAGTGCACTG
CAGTACACGGTTTCCTTGAAATTTTTTTGATTCGGTAATCTCCGAACAGAAGGAAGAACGAAGGAAGGAG
CACAGACTTAGATTGGTATATATACGCATATGTAGTGTTGAAGAAACATGAAATTGCCCAGTATTCTTAA
CCCAACTGCACAGAACAAAAACGTGCAGGAAACGAAGATAAATCATGTCGAAAGCTACATATAAGGAACG
TGCTGCTACTCATCCTAGTCCTGTTGCTGCCAAGCTATTTAATATCATGCACGAAAAGCAAACAAACTTG
TGTGCTTCATTGGATGTTCGTACCACCAAGGAATTACTGGAGTTAGTTGAAGCATTAGGTCCCAAAATTT
GTTTACTAAAAACACATGTGGATATCTTGACTGATTTTTCCATGGAGGGCACAGTTAAGCCGCTAAAGGC
ATTATCCGCCAAGTACAATTTTTTACTCTTCGAGGACAGAAAATTTGCTGACATTGGTAATACAGTCAAA
TTGCAGTACTCTGCGGGTGTATACAGAATAGCAGAATGGGCAGACATTACGAATGCACACGGTGTGGTGG
GCCCAGGTATTGTTAGCGGTTTGAAGCAGGCGGCAGAAGAAGTAACAAAGGAACCTAGAGGCCTTTTGAT
GTTAGCAGAATTGTCATGCAAGGGCTCCCTATCTACTGGAGAATATACTAAGGGTACTGTTGACATTGCG
AAGAGCGACAAAGATTTTGTTATCGGCTTTATTGCTCAAAGAGACATGGGTGGAAGAGATGAAGGTTACG
ATTGGTTGATTATGACACCCGGTGTGGGTTTAGATGACAAGGGAGATGCATTGGGTCAACAGTATAGAAC
CGTGGATGATGTGGTTTCTACAGGATCTGACATTATTATTGTTGGAAGAGGACTATTTGCAAAGGGAAGG
GATGCTAAGGTAGAGGGTGAACGTTACAGAAAAGCAGGCTGGGAAGCATATTTGAGAAGATGCGGCCAGC
AAAACTAAAAAACTGTATTATAAGTAAATGCATGTATACTAAACTCACAAATTAGAGCTTCAATTTAATT
ATATCAGTTATTACCCGAGTAACGAAGCATCTGTGCTTCATTTTGTAGAACAAAAATGCAACGCGAGAGC
GCTAATTTTTCAAACAAAGAATCTGAGCTGCATTTTTACAGAACAGAAATGCAACGCGAAAGCGCTATTT
TACCAACGAAGAATCTGTGCTTCATTTTTGTAAAACAAAAATGCAACGCGAGAGCGCTAATTTTTCAAAC
AAAGAATCTGAGCTGCATTTTTACAGAACAGAAATGCAACGCGAGAGCGCTATTTTACCAACAAAGAATC
TATACTTCTTTTTTGTTCTACAAAAATGCATCCCGAGAGCGCTATTTTTCTAACAAAGCATCTTAGATTA
CTTTTTTTCTCCTTTGTGCGCTCTATAATGCAGTCTCTTGATAACTTTTTGCACTGTAGGTCCGTTAAGG
TTAGAAGAAGGCTACTTTGGTGTCTATTTTCTCTTCCATAAAAAAAGCCTGACTCCACTTCCCGCGTTTA
CTGATTACTAGCGAAGCTGCGGGTGCATTTTTTCAAGATAAAGGCATCCCCGATTATATTCTATACCGAT
GTGGATTGCGCATACTTTGTGAACAGAAAGTGATAGCGTTGATGATTCTTCATTGGTCAGAAAATTATGA
ACGGTTTCTTCTATTTTGTCTCTATATACTACGTATAGGAAATGTTTACATTTTCGTATTGTTTTCGATT
CACTCTATGAATAGTTCTTACTACAATTTTTTTGTCTAAAGAGTAATACTAGAGATAAACATAAAAAATG
TAGAGGTCGAGTTTAGATGCAAGTTCAAGGAGCGAAAGGTGGATGGGTAGGTTATATAGGGATATAGCAC
AGAGATATATAGCAAAGAGATACTTTTGAGCAATGTTTGTGGAAGCGGTATTCGCAATATTTTAGTAGCT
CGTTACAGTCCGGTGCGTTTTTGGTTTTTTGAAAGTGCGTCATCAGAGCGCTTTTGGTTTTCAAAAGCGC
TCTGAAGTTCCTATACTTTCTAGCTAGAGAATAGGAACTTCCCGAGCGGCCGCGTGTTACAAGCTTGACT
CCAGCGTAACTGGACTGCAATCAACTCACTGGCTCACCTTCACGGGTGGGCCTTTCTTCGGTAGAAAATC
AAAGGATCTTCTTGAGATCCTTTTTTTCTGCGCGTAATCTGCTGCTTGCAAACAAAAAAACCACCGCTAC
CAGCGGTGGTTTGTTTGCCGGATCAAGAGCTACCAACTCTTTTTCCGAGGTAACTGGCTTCAGCAGAGCG
CAGATACCAAATACTGTTCTTCTAGTGTAGCCGTAGTTAGGCCACCACTTCAAGAACTCTGTAGCACCGC
CTACATACCTCGCTCTGCTAATCCTGTTACCAGTGGCTGCTGCCAGTGGCGATAAGTCGTGTCTTACCGG
GTTGGACTCAAGACGATAGTTACCGGATAAGGCGCAGCGGTCGGGCTGAACGGGGGGTTCGTGCACACAG
CCCAGCTTGGAGCGAACGACCTACACCGAACTGAGATACCTACAGCGTGAGCTATGAGAAAGCGCCACGC
TTCCCGAAGGGAGAAAGGCGGACAGGTATCCGGTAAGCGGCAGGGTCGGAACAGGAGAGCGCACGAGGGA
GCTTCCAGGGGTAAACGCCTGGTATCTTTATAGTCCTGTCGGGTTTCGCCACCTCTGACTTGAGCATCGA
TTTTTGTGATGCTCGTCAGGGGGGCGGAGCCTATGGAAAAACGCCAGCAACGCAGAAAGGCCCACCCGAA
GGTGAGCCAGGTGATTACATTTGGGCCCTCATCAGAGGTTTTCACCGTCATCACCGAAACGCGCGAGGCA
GCTGCGGTAAAGCTCATCAGCGTGGTCGTGAAGCGATTCACAGATGTCTGCCTGTTCATCCGCGTCCAGC
TCGTTGAGTTTCTCCAGAAGCGTTAATGTCTGGCTTCTGATAAAGCGGGCCATGTTAAGGGCGGTTTTTT
CCTGTTTGGTCACTTACCAATGCTTAATCAGTGAGGCACCTATCTCAGCGATCTGTCTATTTCGTTCATC
CATAGTTGCCTGACTCCCCGTCGTGTAGATAACTACGATGCGGGAGGGCTTACCATCTGGCCCCAGTGCT
GCAATGATACCGCGAGACCCACGCTCACCGGCTCCAGATTTATCAGCAATAAACCAGCCAGCCGGGAGGG
CCGAGCGCAGAAGTGATCCTGCAACTTTATCCGCCTCCATCCAGTCTATTAATTGTTGCCGGGAAGCTAG
AGTAAGTAGTTCGCCAGTTAATAGTTTGCGCAACGTTGTTGCCATTGCTACAGGCATCGTGGTGTCACGC
TCGTCGTTTGGTATGGCTTCATTCAGCTCCGGTTCCCAACGATCAAGGCGAGTTACATGATCCCCCATGT
TGTGCAAAAAAGCGGTTAGCTCCTTCGGTCCTCCGATCGTTGCCAGAAGTAAGTTGGCCGCAGTGTTATC
ACTCATGGTTATGGCAGCACTGCATAATTCTCTTACTGTCATGCCATCCGTGAGATGCTTTTCTGTGACT
GGTGAGTACTCAACCAAGTCATTCTGAGAATAGTGTATGCGGCGACCGAGTTGCTCTTGCCCGGCGTCAA
TACGGGATAATACCGCGCCACATAGCAGAACTTTAAAAGTGCTCATCATTGGAAAACGTTCTTCGGGGCG
TAAACTCTCAAGGATCTTACCGCTGTTGAGATCCAGTTCGATGTAACCCACTCGTGCACCCAACTGATCT
TCAGCATCTTTTACTTTCACCAGCGTTTCTGGGTGAGCAAAAACAGGAAGGCAAAATGCCGCAAAAAAGG
GAATAAGGGCGACACGGAAATGTTGAATACTCATTTTAGCTTCCTTAGCTCCTGAAAATCTCGATAACTC
AAAAAATACGCCCGGTAGTGATCTTATTTCATTATGGTGAAAGTTGGAACCTCTTACGTGCCGATCAAGT
CAAAAGCCTCCGGTCGGAGGCTTTTGACTTTCTGCTATGGAGGTCAGGTATGATTTAAATGGTCAGTTAG
A
